Addgene plasmid #211707: B-GRAM-W
Purpose: Expression of a dimerization-dependent fluorescent protein (ddFP) subunit (B) fused with the GRAM domain of GRAMD1b carrying a G187W mutation (B-GRAM-W) in mammalian cells
Depositing lab: Yasunori Saheki. Depositing organization: Nanyang Technological University (NTU). Publication: Visualization of accessible cholesterol using a GRAM domain-based biosensor. Koh DHZ, Naito T, Na M, Yeap YJ, Rozario P, Zhong FL, Lim KL, Saheki Y. Nat Commun. 2023 Oct 25;14(1):6773. doi: 10.1038/s41467-023-42498-7. PubMed 37880244.
Backbone
  Vector backbone: pEGFP-C1
  Backbone manufacturer: Clontech
  Total vector size (bp): 5035
  Vector type: Mammalian Expression
  Selectable markers: Neomycin (select with G418)
Growth in bacteria
  Bacterial resistance: Kanamycin, 50 μg/mL
  Growth temperature: 37°C
  Growth strain: DH5alpha
  Copy number: High Copy
Gene/Insert
  Gene/Insert name: B-tagged GRAM domain of GRAMD1b/Aster-B (alt name: B-GRAM1b)
  Species: H. sapiens (human)
  Insert size (bp): 1072
  Mutation: Changed Glycine 187 to Tryptophan
  GenBank ID: NM_020716.4
  Entrez Gene: GRAMD1B (a.k.a. LINC01059)
  Promoter: CMV
  Tag / fusion protein: ddFP-B3 (N terminal on insert)
  Cloning method: Restriction Enzyme; 5′ cloning site NheI (not destroyed); 3′ cloning site EcoRI (not destroyed)
  Sequencing primers: 5′ CMV Forward; 3′ SV40pA-R
Terms and licenses: Academic/Nonprofit Terms; Industry Terms: Not Available to Industry
How to cite: B-GRAM-W was a gift from Yasunori Saheki (Addgene plasmid # 211707 ; http://n2t.net/addgene:211707 ; RRID:Addgene_211707)
