[The description below was written by a language model from this plasmid's Addgene catalogue record and pLannotate feature annotations shown in this document.]
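Description:
B-GRAM-W is a 5,035 bp mammalian expression plasmid built on the Clontech pEGFP-C1 backbone. The insert was cloned between NheI and EcoRI, which appears to replace the original EGFP coding region, since no EGFP feature is annotated. It is propagated in E. coli from a high-copy ColE1/pUC-type origin and also carries an f1 phage origin. A single NeoR/KanR (Tn5 aminoglycoside phosphotransferase) cassette serves for selection in both hosts. A bacterial bla-type promoter drives it for kanamycin resistance, and the SV40 enhancer/early promoter drives it for G418 selection in mammalian cells, with an HSV TK polyadenylation signal terminating the transcript. The short ble, SV40 large T antigen and bGH poly(A) fragments in the feature table are probably backbone remnants or annotation artefacts rather than functional parts.

The payload is transcribed from the human CMV immediate-early enhancer/promoter and ends at an SV40 poly(A) signal. It encodes the B3 subunit of a dimerization-dependent fluorescent protein (ddFP) fused at the N-terminus of the GRAM domain of human GRAMD1B (Aster-B), which carries a glycine 187 to tryptophan substitution. The annotation software labels the ddFP-B region as dTomato, consistent with the derivation of ddFPs from the dTomato lineage. The B subunit is essentially non-fluorescent by itself, and signal appears only when it pairs with a complementary fluorogenic ddFP partner supplied from a separate construct. GRAMD1B is a cholesterol transporter that localizes to the plasma membrane according to membrane cholesterol levels. The associated publication describes a GRAM domain-based biosensor, so this plasmid is intended as one component of a ddFP system for visualizing accessible cholesterol in mammalian cells. The record does not specify the partner construct or the functional effect of the G187W mutation.
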