Features (pLannotate 1.2.2; 15 found; start..end, strand, type, name):
     61..364     +  enhancer       CMV enhancer: human cytomegalovirus immediate early enhancer
    365..568     +  promoter       CMV promoter: human cytomegalovirus (CMV) immediate early promoter
    613..1305    +  CDS            dTomato: dTomato is a basic (constitutively fluorescent) orange fluorescent protein published in 2004, derived from Discosoma sp.. It is reported to be a somewhat slowly-maturing dimer with low acid sensitivity.
   1252..1659    +  CDS            GRAMD1B (fragment): ASTRB_HUMAN - Also known as KIAA1201. Experimental evidence at protein level: Swiss-Prot protein existence level 1. Cholesterol transporter that mediates non-vesicular transport of cholesterol from the plasma membrane (PM) to the endoplasmic reticulum (ER) (By similarity). Contains unique domains for binding cholesterol and the PM, thereby serving as a molecular bridge for the transfer of cholesterol from the PM to the ER (By similarity). Plays a crucial role in cholesterol homeostasis in the adrenal gland and has the unique ability to localize to the PM based on the level of membrane choleste
   1663..1699    +  misc_feature   MCS (fragment): multiple cloning site
   1716..1800    +  CDS            large T antigen (fragment): large T antigen from SV40 (simian virus 40)
   1823..1944    +  polyA_signal   SV40 poly(A) signal: SV40 polyadenylation signal
   1978..2406    -  rep_origin     f1 ori (sequence partly withheld): f1 bacteriophage origin of replication; arrow indicates direction of (+) strand synthesis
   2433..2537    +  promoter       AmpR promoter: bla
   2539..2896    +  promoter       SV40 promoter: SV40 enhancer and early promoter
   2931..3725    +  CDS            NeoR/KanR: aminoglycoside phosphotransferase from Tn5; aph(3')-II (or nptII); confers resistance to neomycin, kanamycin, and G418 (Geneticin®)
   3746..3898    +  CDS            ble (fragment): BLE_KLEPN - Experimental evidence at protein level: Swiss-Prot protein existence level 1. Binding protein with a strong affinity to the bleomycin family of antibiotics. Binds to CL990; an antimitotic-antibiotic compound. From Klebsiella pneumoniae.
   3957..4004    +  polyA_signal   HSV TK poly(A) signal: herpes simplex virus thymidine kinase polyadenylation signal (Cole and Stacy, 1985)
   4095..4111    -  polyA_signal   bGH poly(A) signal (fragment): bovine growth hormone polyadenylation signal
   4333..4921    +  rep_origin     ori: high-copy-number ColE1/pMB1/pBR322/pUC origin of replication
>Addgene plasmid #211707 | B-GRAM-W | addgene full sequence | sequence record 419219 | Addgene NGS Result
TAGTTATTAATAGTAATCAATTACGGGGTCATTAGTTCATAGCCCATATATGGAGTTCCGCGTTACATAA
CTTACGGTAAATGGCCCGCCTGGCTGACCGCCCAACGACCCCCGCCCATTGACGTCAATAATGACGTATG
TTCCCATAGTAACGCCAATAGGGACTTTCCATTGACGTCAATGGGTGGAGTATTTACGGTAAACTGCCCA
CTTGGCAGTACATCAAGTGTATCATATGCCAAGTACGCCCCCTATTGACGTCAATGACGGTAAATGGCCC
GCCTGGCATTATGCCCAGTACATGACCTTATGGGACTTTCCTACTTGGCAGTACATCTACGTATTAGTCA
TCGCTATTACCATGGTGATGCGGTTTTGGCAGTACATCAATGGGCGTGGATAGCGGTTTGACTCACGGGG
ATTTCCAAGTCTCCACCCCATTGACGTCAATGGGAGTTTGTTTTGGCACCAAAATCAACGGGACTTTCCA
AAATGTCGTAACAACTCCGCCCCATTGACGCAAATGGGCGGTAGGCGTGTACGGTGGGAGGTCTATATAA
GCAGAGCTGGTTTAGTGAACCGTCAGATCCGCTAGCGCTACCGGTCGCCACCATGGTGAGCAAGGGCGAG
GAGACCATCAAAGAGTTCATGCGCTTCAAGGTGCGCATGGAGGGCTCCATGAACGGCCACGAGTTCGAGA
TCGAGGGCGAGGGCGAGGGCCGCCCCTACGAGGGCACCCAGACCGCCAAGCTGAAGGTGACCAAGGGCGG
CCCCCTGCCCTTCGCCTGGGACATCCTGTCCCCCCAGTTCATGTACGGCTCCGAGGCGTACGTGAGGCAC
CCCGCCGACATCCCCGATTACAAGAAGCTGCCCTTCCCCGAGGGCTTCAAGTGGGAGCGCGTGATGAACT
TCGAAGACGGCGGTCTGGTGACCGTTACCCAGGACTCCTCCCTGCAGGACGGCACGCTGATCTGCAAGGT
GAAGATGCGCGGCACCAACTTCCCCCCCGACGGCCCCGTAATGCAGAAGAAGACCATGGGCTGGGAGGCC
TCCACCGAGATGCTGTACCCCGAAGACGGCGTGCTGAAGGGCCATAGCTATCAGGCCCTGAAGCTGAAGG
ACGGCGGCCACTACCTGGTGGAGTTCGAGACCATCTACATGGCCAAGAAGCCCGTGCAACTGCCCGGCGA
TTACTGTGTGGACACCAAGCTGGACATCACCTCCCACAACGAGGACTACACCATCGTGGAACAGTACGGG
CGCTCCGAGGGCCGCCACCGTCTGGGCATGGACGAGCGGTACAAGGGTACCAAGCAGAGAAATGAAGACT
TCAGAAAGCTCTTTAAGCAGCTTCCAGACACGGAGCGCCTCATTGTTGATTACTCATGTGCACTCCAAAG
AGACATTCTCCTTCAGGGCCGACTCTACCTCTCTGAAAATTGGATCTGCTTCTACAGCAACATCTTCCGC
TGGGAAACTCTGCTGACAGTCCGTTTGAAAGACATCTGTTCCATGACTAAAGAAAAAACAGCTCGCCTCA
TTCCCAATGCCATCCAAGTTTGCACTGATTCAGAAAAGCACTTCTTCACTTCGTTTTGGGCCCGGGATAG
GACATATATGATGATGTTCCGGCTCTGGCAGAATGCTCTCCTTGAAAAGTGAGAATTCTGCAGTCGACGG
TACCGCGGGCCCGGGATCCACCGGATCTAGATAACTGATCATAATCAGCCATACCACATTTGTAGAGGTT
TTACTTGCTTTAAAAAACCTCCCACACCTCCCCCTGAACCTGAAACATAAAATGAATGCAATTGTTGTTG
TTAACTTGTTTATTGCAGCTTATAATGGTTACAAATAAAGCAATAGCATCACAAATTTCACAAATAAAGC
ATTTTTTTCACTGCATTCTAGTTGTGGTTTGTCCAAACTCATCAATGTATCTTAACGCGTAAATTGTAAG
CGTTAATATTTTGTTAAAATTCGCGTTAAATTTTTGTTAAATCAGCTCATTTTTTAACCAATAGGCCGAA
ATCGGCAAAATCCCTTATAAATCAAAAGAATAGACCGAGATAGGGT
[37 nt withheld, positions 2077-2113]
AAAGAACGTGGACTCCAACGTCAAAGG
[49 nt withheld, positions 2141-2189]
T
[91 nt withheld, positions 2191-2281]
G
[124 nt withheld, positions 2283-2406]
CAGGTGGCACTTTTCGGGGAAATGTGCGCGGAACCCCTATTTGTTTATTTTTCTAAATACATTCAAATAT
GTATCCGCTCATGAGACAATAACCCTGATAAATGCTTCAATAATATTGAAAAAGGAAGAGTCCTGAGGCG
GAAAGAACCAGCTGTGGAATGTGTGTCAGTTAGGGTGTGGAAAGTCCCCAGGCTCCCCAGCAGGCAGAAG
TATGCAAAGCATGCATCTCAATTAGTCAGCAACCAGGTGTGGAAAGTCCCCAGGCTCCCCAGCAGGCAGA
AGTATGCAAAGCATGCATCTCAATTAGTCAGCAACCATAGTCCCGCCCCTAACTCCGCCCATCCCGCCCC
TAACTCCGCCCAGTTCCGCCCATTCTCCGCCCCATGGCTGACTAATTTTTTTTATTTATGCAGAGGCCGA
GGCCGCCTCGGCCTCTGAGCTATTCCAGAAGTAGTGAGGAGGCTTTTTTGGAGGCCTAGGCTTTTGCAAA
GATCGATCAAGAGACAGGATGAGGATCGTTTCGCATGATTGAACAAGATGGATTGCACGCAGGTTCTCCG
GCCGCTTGGGTGGAGAGGCTATTCGGCTATGACTGGGCACAACAGACAATCGGCTGCTCTGATGCCGCCG
TGTTCCGGCTGTCAGCGCAGGGGCGCCCGGTTCTTTTTGTCAAGACCGACCTGTCCGGTGCCCTGAATGA
ACTGCAAGACGAGGCAGCGCGGCTATCGTGGCTGGCCACGACGGGCGTTCCTTGCGCAGCTGTGCTCGAC
GTTGTCACTGAAGCGGGAAGGGACTGGCTGCTATTGGGCGAAGTGCCGGGGCAGGATCTCCTGTCATCTC
ACCTTGCTCCTGCCGAGAAAGTATCCATCATGGCTGATGCAATGCGGCGGCTGCATACGCTTGATCCGGC
TACCTGCCCATTCGACCACCAAGCGAAACATCGCATCGAGCGAGCACGTACTCGGATGGAAGCCGGTCTT
GTCGATCAGGATGATCTGGACGAAGAGCATCAGGGGCTCGCGCCAGCCGAACTGTTCGCCAGGCTCAAGG
CGAGCATGCCCGACGGCGAGGATCTCGTCGTGACCCATGGCGATGCCTGCTTGCCGAATATCATGGTGGA
AAATGGCCGCTTTTCTGGATTCATCGACTGTGGCCGGCTGGGTGTGGCGGACCGCTATCAGGACATAGCG
TTGGCTACCCGTGATATTGCTGAAGAGCTTGGCGGCGAATGGGCTGACCGCTTCCTCGTGCTTTACGGTA
TCGCCGCTCCCGATTCGCAGCGCATCGCCTTCTATCGCCTTCTTGACGAGTTCTTCTGAGCGGGACTCTG
GGGTTCGAAATGACCGACCAAGCGACGCCCAACCTGCCATCACGAGATTTCGATTCCACCGCCGCCTTCT
ATGAAAGGTTGGGCTTCGGAATCGTTTTCCGGGACGCCGGCTGGATGATCCTCCAGCGCGGGGATCTCAT
GCTGGAGTTCTTCGCCCACCCTAGGGGGAGGCTAACTGAAACACGGAAGGAGACAATACCGGAAGGAACC
CGCGCTATGACGGCAATAAAAAGACAGAATAAAACGCACGGTGTTGGGTCGTTTGTTCATAAACGCGGGG
TTCGGTCCCAGGGCTGGCACTCTGTCGATACCCCACCGAGACCCCATTGGGGCCAATACGCCCGCGTTTC
TTCCTTTTCCCCACCCCACCCCCCAAGTTCGGGTGAAGGCCCAGGGCTCGCAGCCAACGTCGGGGCGGCA
GGCCCTGCCATAGCCTCAGGTTACTCATATATACTTTAGATTGATTTAAAACTTCATTTTTAATTTAAAA
GGATCTAGGTGAAGATCCTTTTTGATAATCTCATGACCAAAATCCCTTAACGTGAGTTTTCGTTCCACTG
AGCGTCAGACCCCGTAGAAAAGATCAAAGGATCTTCTTGAGATCCTTTTTTTCTGCGCGTAATCTGCTGC
TTGCAAACAAAAAAACCACCGCTACCAGCGGTGGTTTGTTTGCCGGATCAAGAGCTACCAACTCTTTTTC
CGAAGGTAACTGGCTTCAGCAGAGCGCAGATACCAAATACTGTTCTTCTAGTGTAGCCGTAGTTAGGCCA
CCACTTCAAGAACTCTGTAGCACCGCCTACATACCTCGCTCTGCTAATCCTGTTACCAGTGGCTGCTGCC
AGTGGCGATAAGTCGTGTCTTACCGGGTTGGACTCAAGACGATAGTTACCGGATAAGGCGCAGCGGTCGG
GCTGAACGGGGGGTTCGTGCACACAGCCCAGCTTGGAGCGAACGACCTACACCGAACTGAGATACCTACA
GCGTGAGCTATGAGAAAGCGCCACGCTTCCCGAAGGGAGAAAGGCGGACAGGTATCCGGTAAGCGGCAGG
GTCGGAACAGGAGAGCGCACGAGGGAGCTTCCAGGGGGAAACGCCTGGTATCTTTATAGTCCTGTCGGGT
TTCGCCACCTCTGACTTGAGCGTCGATTTTTGTGATGCTCGTCAGGGGGGCGGAGCCTATGGAAAAACGC
CAGCAACGCGGCCTTTTTACGGTTCCTGGCCTTTTGCTGGCCTTTTGCTCACATGTTCTTTCCTGCGTTA
TCCCCTGATTCTGTGGATAACCGTATTACCGCCATGCAT
